>Addgene plasmid #37449 | pLentiN 5E6 | addgene partial sequence | sequence record 50795 | CMV-F 5'-CGCAAATGGGCGGTAGGCGTG-3'
ACACCGACTCTAGAGGATCCACTAGTCCAGTGTGGTGGAATTCTGCAGATATCAACAAGTTTGTACAAAA
AAGCAGGCTCCGCGGCCGCCCCCTTCACCATGGACTACAAGGATGACGATGACAAGCTCGATGGAGGATA
CCCATACGATGTTCCAGATTACGCTGATATCGGATCCGCTGAGGGAGCCGAACACCAACAGAAACTGACA
GAAAAAGATAAGGCAGAATTACCTTTAAGTATTAGAGACTTAGCTGAAGCCTTAGGCATCCCTGTGATTG
ATTGTTTAATACCTTGCAATTTCTGTGGCAACTTTCTAAATTATTTGGAAGCTTGTGAATTCGACTACAA
AAGGCTTAGTCTAATTTGGAAAGATTATTGTGTGTTTGCGTGCTGTCGCGTATGCTGTGGCGCCACTGCA
ACTTATGAATTTAACCAATTTTATGAGCAGACAGTGTTAGGAAGAGATATTGAATTAGCTTCAGGACTTT
CAATATTTGATATTGATATCAGGTGTCAAACTTGCTTAGCATTTCTTGACATTATAGAAAAGTTAGATTG
CTGTGGCAGAGGCCTTCCCTTTCATAAGGTGAGGAACGCCTGGAAGGGAATCTGTAGGCAGTGTAAGCAT
TTTTATCATGATTGGTAAAAGGGTGGGCGCGCCGACCCAGCTTTCTTGTACAAAGTGGTTGATATCCAGC
ACAGTGGCGGCCGCTCGAGTCTAGAGGGCCCGCGGTTCGAAGGTAAGCCTATCCCTAACCCTCTCCTCGG
TCTCGATTCTACGCGTACCG
