[The description below was written by a language model from this plasmid's Addgene catalogue record.]
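Description:
pLentiN 5E6 is a lentiviral mammalian expression plasmid built on the Invitrogen pLenti 6.3/V5 DEST Gateway destination backbone. It is maintained in bacteria as a high-copy plasmid under ampicillin selection, and the record lists a recombination-deficient strain (Stbl3), the usual choice for limiting rearrangement between lentiviral repeat sequences. In transduced mammalian cells, blasticidin resistance allows selection of cells that have stably integrated the provirus. The recorded total size (about 8.6 kb) is smaller than the empty backbone (about 9.4 kb). This fits Gateway recombination, in which the destination cassette is swapped out for a much shorter insert.

The payload is the E6 open reading frame of human papillomavirus type 5, an insert of roughly 550 bp, expressed from the CMV promoter. The protein carries Flag and HA epitope tags at its N terminus, which permit detection and tandem affinity purification with standard antibodies where a specific antibody against this E6 protein may not be available. The backbone name and the V5 reverse sequencing primer point to a V5 sequence downstream of the cloning site, but the record does not list V5 as a tag on the expressed protein. No feature table is provided, so other backbone elements such as the LTRs and packaging signal are not itemised here.

The stated purpose is lentiviral expression of HPV5 E6 in mammalian cells. The associated publication concerns activation of cap-dependent translation by HPV E6 proteins and the role of their LXXLL-binding motif, suggesting that this construct was one of a set used to compare E6 proteins from different HPV types.
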