Addgene plasmid #37449: pLentiN 5E6
Purpose: Lentiviral expression of HPV 5E6 in mammalian cells
Depositing lab: Karl Munger. Depositing organization: Brigham and Women's Hospital. Publication: Activation of cap dependent translation by mucosal Human Papillomavirus E6 proteins is dependent on the integrity of the LXXLL binding motif. Spangle J, Ghosh-Choudhury N, Munger K. J Virol. 2012 May 2. 10.1128/JVI.00487-12 PubMed 22553330.
Backbone
  Vector backbone: pLenti 6.3/V5 DEST
  Backbone manufacturer: Invitrogen
  Backbone size w/o insert (bp): 9387
  Total vector size (bp): 8629
  Vector type: Mammalian Expression, Lentiviral
  Selectable markers: Blasticidin
Growth in bacteria
  Bacterial resistance: Ampicillin, 100 μg/mL
  Growth temperature: 37°C
  Growth strain: Stbl3
  Copy number: High Copy
Gene/Insert
  Gene/Insert name: HPV 5E6 (alt names: E6; HpV5gp1)
  Species: HPV
  Insert size (bp): 548
  GenBank ID: NP_041365.1
  Entrez Gene: E6 (a.k.a. HpV5gp1)
  Promoter: CMV
  Tag / fusion protein: Flag (N terminal on insert); HA (N terminal on insert)
  Cloning method: Gateway Cloning
  Sequencing primers: 5′ CMV forward; 3′ V5 reverse
Terms and licenses: Academic/Nonprofit Terms; Industry Terms: Not Available to Industry
How to cite: pLentiN 5E6 was a gift from Karl Munger (Addgene plasmid # 37449 ; http://n2t.net/addgene:37449 ; RRID:Addgene_37449)
